>Addgene plasmid #81313 | pDONR223_RHOA_p.E40Q | depositor partial sequence | sequence record 154632 | Insert sequence
ATGGCTGCCATCCGGAAGAAACTGGTGATTGTTGGTGATGGAGCCTGTGGAAAGACATGCTTGCTCATAG
TCTTCAGCAAGGACCAGTTCCCAGAGGTGTATGTGCCCACAGTGTTTCAGAACTATGTGGCAGATATCGA
GGTGGATGGAAAGCAGGTAGAGTTGGCTTTGTGGGACACAGCTGGGCAGGAAGATTATGATCGCCTGAGG
CCCCTCTCCTACCCAGATACCGATGTTATACTGATGTGTTTTTCCATCGACAGCCCTGATAGTTTAGAAA
ACATCCCAGAAAAGTGGACCCCAGAAGTCAAGCATTTCTGTCCCAACGTGCCCATCATCCTGGTTGGGAA
TAAGAAGGATCTTCGGAATGATGAGCACACAAGGCGGGAGCTAGCCAAGATGAAGCAGGAGCCGGTGAAA
CCTGAAGAAGGCAGAGATATGGCAAACAGGATTGGCGCTTTTGGGTACATGGAGTGTTCAGCAAAGACCA
AAGATGGAGTGAGAGAGGTTTTTGAAATGGCTACGAGAGCTGCTCTGCAAGCTAGACGTGGGAAGAAAAA
ATCTGGGTGCCTTGTCTTG
