[The description below was written by a language model from this plasmid's Addgene catalogue record.]
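Description:
pDONR223_RHOA_p.E40Q is a Gateway entry clone built in the pDONR223 backbone (about 2.8 kb without insert). It is maintained as a high-copy plasmid in E. coli under spectinomycin selection. It is a storage and shuttle vector, not an expression construct. The record lists no promoter for the insert, so the open reading frame is not expected to be expressed until it is moved into a destination vector that supplies the regulatory elements.

The insert is the human RHOA coding sequence, which encodes a small GTPase of the Rho family, carrying the missense substitution E40Q relative to the cited reference transcript. The clone was made by Gateway recombination, so the ORF should be flanked by attL-type recombination sites that allow transfer by an LR reaction into any compatible destination vector. No feature table was supplied, however, so the exact sites and the origin of replication cannot be confirmed from the record. The depositor notes that the clone is in the "open" configuration, with no stop codon immediately after the insert. This allows in-frame fusion to C-terminal tags or reporters provided by the destination vector, and it also means that translation will read through into downstream vector sequence. M13 forward and reverse primer sites flank the cassette for sequence verification.

The plasmid belongs to the Target Accelerator Plasmid Collection, a set of wild-type and variant alleles assembled to test systematically whether rare cancer-associated mutations have oncogenic activity. Its typical use is as a source clone for generating expression constructs that compare the E40Q variant with wild-type RHOA.
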