Addgene plasmid #81313: pDONR223_RHOA_p.E40Q
Purpose: Gateway Donor vector containing RHOA , part of the Target Accelerator Plasmid Collection.
Depositing lab: Jesse Boehm & William Hahn & David Root. Depositing organization: Broad Institute. Publication: Systematic Functional Interrogation of Rare Cancer Variants Identifies Oncogenic Alleles. Kim E, Ilic N, Shrestha Y, Zou L, Kamburov A, Zhu C, Yang X, Lubonja R, Tran N, Nguyen C, Lawrence MS, Piccioni F, Bagul M, Doench JG, Chouinard CR, Wu X, Hogstrom L, Natoli T, Tamayo P, Horn H, Corsello SM, Lage K, Root DE, Subramanian A, Golub TR, Getz G, Boehm JS, Hahn WC. Cancer Discov. 2016 Jul;6(7):714-26. doi: 10.1158/2159-8290.CD-16-0160. Epub 2016 May 4. PubMed 27147599.
Backbone
  Vector backbone: pDONR223
  Backbone manufacturer: Invitrogen
  Backbone size w/o insert (bp): 2790
  Vector type: Gateway Entry vector
Growth in bacteria
  Bacterial resistance: Spectinomycin, 50 μg/mL
  Growth temperature: 37°C
  Growth strain: DH5alpha
  Copy number: High Copy
Gene/Insert
  Gene/Insert name: RHOA
  Species: H. sapiens (human)
  Mutation: E40Q
  GenBank ID: NM_001664.3
  Entrez Gene: RHOA (a.k.a. ARH12, ARHA, EDFAOB, RHO12, RHOH12)
  Promoter: None
  Cloning method: Gateway Cloning
  Sequencing primers: 5′ M13pUC-fwd; 3′ M13-Rev
Terms and licenses: Academic/Nonprofit Terms; Industry Terms: Not Available to Industry
Depositor comments: Open state: NO stop codon immediately follows insert
How to cite: pDONR223_RHOA_p.E40Q was a gift from Jesse Boehm & William Hahn & David Root (Addgene plasmid # 81313 ; http://n2t.net/addgene:81313 ; RRID:Addgene_81313)
