LOCUS       Exported 3372 bp ds-DNA circular SYN 13-MAY-2021
DEFINITION  Gateway Donor vector containing RHOA , part of the Target
            Accelerator Plasmid Collection..
ACCESSION   .
VERSION     .
KEYWORDS    pDONR223_RHOA_p.E40Q
SOURCE      synthetic DNA construct
  ORGANISM  synthetic DNA construct
REFERENCE   1 (bases 1 to 3372)
  AUTHORS   Kim E, Ilic N, Shrestha Y, Zou L, Kamburov A, Zhu C, Yang X, Lubonja
            R, Tran N, Nguyen C, Lawrence MS, Piccioni F, Bagul M, Doench JG,
            Chouinard CR, Wu X, Hogstrom L, Natoli T, Tamayo P, Horn H, Corsello
            SM, Lage K, Root DE, Subramanian A, Golub TR, Getz G, Boehm JS, Hahn
            WC
  TITLE     Systematic Functional Interrogation of Rare Cancer Variants
            Identifies Oncogenic Alleles.
  JOURNAL   Cancer Discov. 2016 Jul;6(7):714-26. doi:
            10.1158/2159-8290.CD-16-0160. Epub 2016 May 4.
  PUBMED    27147599
REFERENCE   2 (bases 1 to 3372)
  AUTHORS   .
  TITLE     Direct Submission
  JOURNAL   Exported May 13, 2021 from SnapGene Server 1.1.58
            http://www.snapgene.com
FEATURES             Location/Qualifiers
     source          1..3372
                     /organism="synthetic DNA construct"
                     /mol_type="other DNA"
     primer_bind     43..65
                     /label=M13/pUC Forward
                     /note="In lacZ gene"
     primer_bind     57..74
                     /label=M13 Forward
                     /note="In lacZ gene. Also called M13-F20 or M13 (-21)
                     Forward"
     primer_bind     58..74
                     /label=M13 fwd
                     /note="common sequencing primer, one of multiple similar
                     variants"
     protein_bind    90..189
                     /gene="mutant version of attL"
                     /label=attL1
                     /bound_moiety="LR Clonase(TM)"
                     /note="recombination site for the Gateway(R) LR reaction"
     CDS             192..770
                     /codon_start=1
                     /product="human Rho family small GTPase RhoA"
                     /label=RhoA
                     /translation="MAAIRKKLVIVGDGACGKTCLLIVFSKDQFPEVYVPTVFQNYVAD
                     IEVDGKQVELALWDTAGQEDYDRLRPLSYPDTDVILMCFSIDSPDSLENIPEKWTPEVK
                     HFCPNVPIILVGNKKDLRNDEHTRRELAKMKQEPVKPEEGRDMANRIGAFGYMECSAKT
                     KDGVREVFEMATRAALQARRGKKKSGCLVL"
     protein_bind    complement(772..871)
                     /gene="mutant version of attL"
                     /label=attL2
                     /bound_moiety="LR Clonase(TM)"
                     /note="recombination site for the Gateway(R) LR reaction"
     primer_bind     complement(888..907)
                     /label=T7
                     /note="T7 promoter, forward primer"
     promoter        complement(889..907)
                     /label=T7 promoter
                     /note="promoter for bacteriophage T7 RNA polymerase"
     primer_bind     complement(912..928)
                     /label=M13 rev
                     /note="common sequencing primer, one of multiple similar
                     variants"
     primer_bind     complement(912..928)
                     /label=M13 Reverse
                     /note="In lacZ gene. Also called M13-rev"
     CDS             1359..2150
                     /codon_start=1
                     /gene="aadA"
                     /product="aminoglycoside adenylyltransferase (Murphy,
                     1985)"
                     /label=SmR
                     /note="confers resistance to spectinomycin and
                     streptomycin"
                     /translation="MREAVIAEVSTQLSEVVGVIERHLEPTLLAVHLYGSAVDGGLKPH
                     SDIDLLVTVTVRLDETTRRALINDLLETSASPGESEILRAVEVTIVVHDDIIPWRYPAK
                     RELQFGEWQRNDILAGIFEPATIDIDLAILLTKAREHSVALVGPAAEELFDPVPEQDLF
                     EALNETLTLWNSPPDWAGDERNVVLTLSRIWYSAVTGKIAPKDVAADWAMERLPAQYQP
                     VILEARQAYLGQEEDRLASRADQLEEFVHYVKGEITKVVGK"
     rep_origin      2243..2831
                     /direction=RIGHT
                     /label=ori
                     /note="high-copy-number ColE1/pMB1/pBR322/pUC origin of
                     replication"
     primer_bind     2732..2751
                     /label=pBR322ori-F
                     /note="pBR322 origin, forward primer"
     primer_bind     2985..3002
                     /label=L4440
                     /note="L4440 vector, forward primer"
     terminator      3161..3188
                     /label=rrnB T2 terminator
                     /note="transcription terminator T2 from the E. coli rrnB
                     gene"
     terminator      3280..3366
                     /gene="Escherichia coli rrnB"
                     /label=rrnB T1 terminator
                     /note="transcription terminator T1 from the E. coli rrnB
                     gene"
ORIGIN
        1 ggcagttccc tactctcgcg ttaacgctag catggatgtt ttcccagtca cgacgttgta
       61 aaacgacggc cagtcttaag ctcgggcccc aaataatgat tttattttga ctgatagtga
      121 cctgttcgtt gcaacaaatt gatgagcaat gcttttttat aatgacaact ttgtacaaaa
      181 aagttggcac catggctgcc atccggaaga aactggtgat tgttggtgat ggagcctgtg
      241 gaaagacatg cttgctcata gtcttcagca aggaccagtt cccagaggtg tatgtgccca
      301 cagtgtttca gaactatgtg gcagatatcg aggtggatgg aaagcaggta gagttggctt
      361 tgtgggacac agctgggcag gaagattatg atcgcctgag gcccctctcc tacccagata
      421 ccgatgttat actgatgtgt ttttccatcg acagccctga tagtttagaa aacatcccag
      481 aaaagtggac cccagaagtc aagcatttct gtcccaacgt gcccatcatc ctggttggga
      541 ataagaagga tcttcggaat gatgagcaca caaggcggga gctagccaag atgaagcagg
      601 agccggtgaa acctgaagaa ggcagagata tggcaaacag gattggcgct tttgggtaca
      661 tggagtgttc agcaaagacc aaagatggag tgagagaggt ttttgaaatg gctacgagag
      721 ctgctctgca agctagacgt gggaagaaaa aatctgggtg ccttgtcttg tgcccaactt
      781 tcttgtacaa agttggcatt ataagaaagc attgcttatc aatttgttgc aacgaacagg
      841 tcactatcag tcaaaataaa atcattattt gccatccagc tgatatcccc tatagtgagt
      901 cgtattacat ggtcatagct gtttcctggc agctctggcc cgtgtctcaa aatctctgat
      961 gttacattgc acaagataaa aatatatcat catgcctcct ctagaccagc caggacagaa
     1021 atgcctcgac ttcgctgcta cccaaggttg ccgggtgacg cacaccgtgg aaacggatga
     1081 aggcacgaac ccagtggaca taagcctgtt cggttcgtaa gctgtaatgc aagtagcgta
     1141 tgcgctcacg caactggtcc agaaccttga ccgaacgcag cggtggtaac ggcgcagtgg
     1201 cggttttcat ggcttgttat gactgttttt ttggggtaca gtctatgcct cgggcatcca
     1261 agcagcaagc gcgttacgcc gtgggtcgat gtttgatgtt atggagcagc aacgatgtta
     1321 cgcagcaggg cagtcgccct aaaacaaagt taaacattat gagggaagcg gtgatcgccg
     1381 aagtatcgac tcaactatca gaggtagttg gcgtcatcga gcgccatctc gaaccgacgt
     1441 tgctggccgt acatttgtac ggctccgcag tggatggcgg cctgaagcca cacagtgata
     1501 ttgatttgct ggttacggtg accgtaaggc ttgatgaaac aacgcggcga gctttgatca
     1561 acgacctttt ggaaacttcg gcttcccctg gagagagcga gattctccgc gctgtagaag
     1621 tcaccattgt tgtgcacgac gacatcattc cgtggcgtta tccagctaag cgcgaactgc
     1681 aatttggaga atggcagcgc aatgacattc ttgcaggtat cttcgagcca gccacgatcg
     1741 acattgatct ggctatcttg ctgacaaaag caagagaaca tagcgttgcc ttggtaggtc
     1801 cagcggcgga ggaactcttt gatccggttc ctgaacagga tctatttgag gcgctaaatg
     1861 aaaccttaac gctatggaac tcgccgcccg actgggctgg cgatgagcga aatgtagtgc
     1921 ttacgttgtc ccgcatttgg tacagcgcag taaccggcaa aatcgcgccg aaggatgtcg
     1981 ctgccgactg ggcaatggag cgcctgccgg cccagtatca gcccgtcata cttgaagcta
     2041 gacaggctta tcttggacaa gaagaagatc gcttggcctc gcgcgcagat cagttggaag
     2101 aatttgtcca ctacgtgaaa ggcgagatca ccaaggtagt cggcaaataa ccctcgagcc
     2161 acccatgacc aaaatccctt aacgtgagtt acgcgtcgtt ccactgagcg tcagaccccg
     2221 tagaaaagat caaaggatct tcttgagatc ctttttttct gcgcgtaatc tgctgcttgc
     2281 aaacaaaaaa accaccgcta ccagcggtgg tttgtttgcc ggatcaagag ctaccaactc
     2341 tttttccgaa ggtaactggc ttcagcagag cgcagatacc aaatactgtt cttctagtgt
     2401 agccgtagtt aggccaccac ttcaagaact ctgtagcacc gcctacatac ctcgctctgc
     2461 taatcctgtt accagtggct gctgccagtg gcgataagtc gtgtcttacc gggttggact
     2521 caagacgata gttaccggat aaggcgcagc ggtcgggctg aacggggggt tcgtgcacac
     2581 agcccagctt ggagcgaacg acctacaccg aactgagata cctacagcgt gagctatgag
     2641 aaagcgccac gcttcccgaa gggagaaagg cggacaggta tccggtaagc ggcagggtcg
     2701 gaacaggaga gcgcacgagg gagcttccag ggggaaacgc ctggtatctt tatagtcctg
     2761 tcgggtttcg ccacctctga cttgagcgtc gatttttgtg atgctcgtca ggggggcgga
     2821 gcctatggaa aaacgccagc aacgcggcct ttttacggtt cctggccttt tgctggcctt
     2881 ttgctcacat gttctttcct gcgttatccc ctgattctgt ggataaccgt attaccgcct
     2941 ttgagtgagc tgataccgct cgccgcagcc gaacgaccga gcgcagcgag tcagtgagcg
     3001 aggaagcgga agagcgccca atacgcaaac cgcctctccc cgcgcgttgg ccgattcatt
     3061 aatgcagctg gcacgacagg tttcccgact ggaaagcggg cagtgagcgc aacgcaatta
     3121 atacgcgtac cgctagccag gaagagtttg tagaaacgca aaaaggccat ccgtcaggat
     3181 ggccttctgc ttagtttgat gcctggcagt ttatggcggg cgtcctgccc gccaccctcc
     3241 gggccgttgc ttcacaacgt tcaaatccgc tcccggcgga tttgtcctac tcaggagagc
     3301 gttcaccgac aaacaacaga taaaacgaaa ggcccagtct tccgactgag cctttcgttt
     3361 tatttgatgc ct
//
